>Addgene plasmid #215402 | AoC_pET29b | addgene full sequence | sequence record 425835 | Addgene NGS Result
AAACAGTCCACTATCGCATTGGCCCTGTTACCACTGCTGTTTACCCCGGTGACGAAAGCGAGCCCTGTAG
ATTTACAGGATCGCCAGCTGACTGGCGGGGACGAATTACGCGATGGTCCGTGCAAGCCGATCACGTTCAT
CTTCGCACGCGCTAGCACCGAACCGGGCTTGCTGGGCATCTCTACCGGCCCAGCCGTTTGCAATCGCCTG
AAACTGGCGCGCAGTGGAGATGTTGCGTGTCAAGGCGTGGGCCCGCGCTATACCGCGGATCTGCCCTCTA
ACGCCCTGCCGGAGGGGACCAGTCAGGCGGCGATCGCAGAGGCGCAGGGCCTCTTTGAACAGGCCGTCAG
TAAGTGCCCCGATACGCAGATCGTGGCGGGTGGGTATAGCCAGGGCACCGCGGTAATGAATGGTGCCATT
AAACGGCTGTCAGCAGATGTGCAGGACAAAATTAAAGGGGTGGTTTTATTTGGGTATACGCGCAACGCGC
AGGAACGTGGCCAGATTGCAAATTTCCCGAAGGATAAGGTAAAAGTTTATTGCGCGGTTGGTGACCTGGT
ATGTCTGGGCACGCTGATCGTCGCGCCCCCGCACTTCTCATATCTGAGTGACACGGGTGATGCGTCCGAT
TTTCTGTTATCTCAATTAGGTCTCGAGCACCACCACCACCACCACTGAGATCCGGCTGCTAACAAAGCCC
GAAAGGAAGCTGAGTTGGCTGCTGCCACCGCTGAGCAATAACTAGCATAACCCCTTGGGGCCTCTAAACG
GGTCTTGAGGGGTTTTTTGCTGAAAGGAGGAACTATATCCGGATTGGCGAATGGG
[124 nt withheld, positions 826-949]
C
[91 nt withheld, positions 951-1041]
A
[49 nt withheld, positions 1043-1091]
CCTTTGACGTTGGAGTCCACGTTCTTT
[37 nt withheld, positions 1119-1155]
ACCCTATCTCGGTCTATTCTTTTGATTTATAAGGGATTTTGCCGATTTCGGCCTATTGGTTAAAAAATGA
GCTGATTTAACAAAAATTTAACGCGAATTTTAACAAAATATTAACGCTTACAATTTAGGTGGCACTTTTC
GGGGAAATGTGCGCGGAACCCCTATTTGTTTATTTTTCTAAATACATTCAAATATGTATCCGCTCATGAA
TTAATTCTTAGAAAAACTCATCGAGCATCAAATGAAACTGCAATTTATTCATATCAGGATTATCAATACC
ATATTTTTGAAAAAGCCGTTTCTGTAATGAAGGAGAAAACTCACCGAGGCAGTTCCATAGGATGGCAAGA
TCCTGGTATCGGTCTGCGATTCCGACTCGTCCAACATCAATACAACCTATTAATTTCCCCTCGTCAAAAA
TAAGGTTATCAAGTGAGAAATCACCATGAGTGACGACTGAATCCGGTGAGAATGGCAAAAGTTTATGCAT
TTCTTTCCAGACTTGTTCAACAGGCCAGCCATTACGCTCGTCATCAAAATCACTCGCATCAACCAAACCG
TTATTCATTCGTGATTGCGCCTGAGCGAGACGAAATACGCGATCGCTGTTAAAAGGACAATTACAAACAG
GAATCGAATGCAACCGGCGCAGGAACACTGCCAGCGCATCAACAATATTTTCACCTGAATCAGGATATTC
TTCTAATACCTGGAATGCTGTTTTCCCGGGGATCGCAGTGGTGAGTAACCATGCATCATCAGGAGTACGG
ATAAAATGCTTGATGGTCGGAAGAGGCATAAATTCCGTCAGCCAGTTTAGTCTGACCATCTCATCTGTAA
CATCATTGGCAACGCTACCTTTGCCATGTTTCAGAAACAACTCTGGCGCATCGGGCTTCCCATACAATCG
ATAGATTGTCGCACCTGATTGCCCGACATTATCGCGAGCCCATTTATACCCATATAAATCAGCATCCATG
TTGGAATTTAATCGCGGCCTAGAGCAAGACGTTTCCCGTTGAATATGGCTCATAACACCCCTTGTATTAC
TGTTTATGTAAGCAGACAGTTTTATTGTTCATGACCAAAATCCCTTAACGTGAGTTTTCGTTCCACTGAG
CGTCAGACCCCGTAGAAAAGATCAAAGGATCTTCTTGAGATCCTTTTTTTCTGCGCGTAATCTGCTGCTT
GCAAACAAAAAAACCACCGCTACCAGCGGTGGTTTGTTTGCCGGATCAAGAGCTACCAACTCTTTTTCCG
AAGGTAACTGGCTTCAGCAGAGCGCAGATACCAAATACTGTCCTTCTAGTGTAGCCGTAGTTAGGCCACC
ACTTCAAGAACTCTGTAGCACCGCCTACATACCTCGCTCTGCTAATCCTGTTACCAGTGGCTGCTGCCAG
TGGCGATAAGTCGTGTCTTACCGGGTTGGACTCAAGACGATAGTTACCGGATAAGGCGCAGCGGTCGGGC
TGAACGGGGGGTTCGTGCACACAGCCCAGCTTGGAGCGAACGACCTACACCGAACTGAGATACCTACAGC
GTGAGCTATGAGAAAGCGCCACGCTTCCCGAAGGGAGAAAGGCGGACAGGTATCCGGTAAGCGGCAGGGT
CGGAACAGGAGAGCGCACGAGGGAGCTTCCAGGGGGAAACGCCTGGTATCTTTATAGTCCTGTCGGGTTT
CGCCACCTCTGACTTGAGCGTCGATTTTTGTGATGCTCGTCAGGGGGGCGGAGCCTATGGAAAAACGCCA
GCAACGCGGCCTTTTTACGGTTCCTGGCCTTTTGCTGGCCTTTTGCTCACATGTTCTTTCCTGCGTTATC
CCCTGATTCTGTGGATAACCGTATTACCGCCTTTGAGTGAGCTGATACCGCTCGCCGCAGCCGAACGACC
GAGCGCAGCGAGTCAGTGAGCGAGGAAGCGGAAGAGCGCCTGATGCGGTATTTTCTCCTTACGCATCTGT
GCGGTATTTCACACCGCAATGGTGCACTCTCAGTACAATCTGCTCTGATGCCGCATAGTTAAGCCAGTAT
ACACTCCGCTATCGCTACGTGACTGGGTCATGGCTGCGCCCCGACACCCGCCAACACCCGCTGACGCGCC
CTGACGGGCTTGTCTGCTCCCGGCATCCGCTTACAGACAAGCTGTGACCGTCTCCGGGAGCTGCATGTGT
CAGAGGTTTTCACCGTCATCACCGAAACGCGCGAGGCAGCTGCGGTAAAGCTCATCAGCGTGGTCGTGAA
GCGATTCACAGATGTCTGCCTGTTCATCCGCGTCCAGCTCGTTGAGTTTCTCCAGAAGCGTTAATGTCTG
GCTTCTGATAAAGCGGGCCATGTTAAGGGCGGTTTTTTCCTGTTTGGTCACTGATGCCTCCGTGTAAGGG
GGATTTCTGTTCATGGGGGTAATGATACCGATGAAACGAGAGAGGATGCTCACGATACGGGTTACTGATG
ATGAACATGCCCGGTTACTGGAACGTTGTGAGGGTAAACAACTGGCGGTATGGATGCGGCGGGACCAGAG
AAAAATCACTCAGGGTCAATGCCAGCGCTTCGTTAATACAGATGTAGGTGTTCCACAGGGTAGCCAGCAG
CATCCTGCGATGCAGATCCGGAACATAATGGTGCAGGGCGCTGACTTCCGCGTTTCCAGACTTTACGAAA
CACGGAAACCGAAGACCATTCATGTTGTTGCTCAGGTCGCAGACGTTTTGCAGCAGCAGTCGCTTCACGT
TCGCTCGCGTATCGGTGATTCATTCTGCTAACCAGTAAGGCAACCCCGCCAGCCTAGCCGGGTCCTCAAC
GACAGGAGCACGATCATGCGCACCCGTGGGGCCGCCATGCCGGCGATAATGGCCTGCTTCTCGCCGAAAC
GTTTGGTGGCGGGACCAGTGACGAAGGCTTGAGCGAGGGCGTGCAAGATTCCGAATACCGCAAGCGACAG
GCCGATCATCGTCGCGCTCCAGCGAAAGCGGTCCTCGCCGAAAATGACCCAGAGCGCTGCCGGCACCTGT
CCTACGAGTTGCATGATAAAGAAGACAGTCATAAGTGCGGCGACGATAGTCATGCCCCGCGCCCACCGGA
AGGAGCTGACTGGGTTGAAGGCTCTCAAGGGCATCGGTCGAGATCCCGGTGCCTAATGAGTGAGCTAACT
TACATTAATTGCGTTGCGCTCACTGCCCGCTTTCCAGTCGGGAAACCTGTCGTGCCAGCTGCATTAATGA
ATCGGCCAACGCGCGGGGAGAGGCGGTTTGCGTATTGGGCGCCAGGGTGGTTTTTCTTTTCACCAGTGAG
ACGGGCAACAGCTGATTGCCCTTCACCGCCTGGCCCTGAGAGAGTTGCAGCAAGCGGTCCACGCTGGTTT
GCCCCAGCAGGCGAAAATCCTGTTTGATGGTGGTTAACGGCGGGATATAACATGAGCTGTCTTCGGTATC
GTCGTATCCCACTACCGAGATGTCCGCACCAACGCGCAGCCCGGACTCGGTAATGGCGCGCATTGCGCCC
AGCGCCATCTGATCGTTGGCAACCAGCATCGCAGTGGGAACGATGCCCTCATTCAGCATTTGCATGGTTT
GTTGAAAACCGGACATGGCACTCCAGTCGCCTTCCCGTTCCGCTATCGGCTGAATTTGATTGCGAGTGAG
ATATTTATGCCAGCCAGCCAGACGCAGACGCGCCGAGACAGAACTTAATGGGCCCGCTAACAGCGCGATT
TGCTGGTGACCCAATGCGACCAGATGCTCCACGCCCAGTCGCGTACCGTCTTCATGGGAGAAAATAATAC
TGTTGATGGGTGTCTGGTCAGAGACATCAAGAAATAACGCCGGAACATTAGTGCAGGCAGCTTCCACAGC
AATGGCATCCTGGTCATCCAGCGGATAGTTAATGATCAGCCCACTGACGCGTTGCGCGAGAAGATTGTGC
ACCGCCGCTTTACAGGCTTCGACGCCGCTTCGTTCTACCATCGACACCACCACGCTGGCACCCAGTTGAT
CGGCGCGAGATTTAATCGCCGCGACAATTTGCGACGGCGCGTGCAGGGCCAGACTGGAGGTGGCAACGCC
AATCAGCAACGACTGTTTGCCCGCCAGTTGTTGTGCCACGCGGTTGGGAATGTAATTCAGCTCCGCCATC
GCCGCTTCCACTTTTTCCCGCGTTTTCGCAGAAACGTGGCTGGCCTGGTTCACCACGCGGGAAACGGTCT
GATAAGAGACACCGGCATACTCTGCGACATCGTATAACGTTACTGGTTTCACATTCACCACCCTGAATTG
ACTCTCTTCCGGGCGCTATCATGCCATACCGCGAAAGGTTTTGCGCCATTCGATGGTGTCCGGGATCTCG
ACGCTCTCCCTTATGCGACTCCTGCATTAGGAAGCAGCCCAGTAGTAGGTTGAGGCCGTTGAGCACCGCC
GCCGCAAGGAATGGTGCATGCAAGGAGATGGCGCCCAACAGTCCCCCGGCCACGGGGCCTGCCACCATAC
CCACGCCGAAACAAGCGCTCATGAGCCCGAAGTGGCGAGCCCGATCTTCCCCATCGGTGATGTCGGCGAT
ATAGGCGCCAGCAACCGCACCTGTGGCGCCGGTGATGCCGGCCACGATGCGTCCGGCGTAGAGGATCGAG
ATCGATCTCGATCCCGCGAAATTAATACGACTCACTATAGGGGAATTGTGAGCGGATAACAATTCCCCTC
TAGAAATAATTTTGTTTAACTTTAAGAAGGAGATATACATATG
Features (pLannotate 1.2.2; 19 found; start..end, strand, type, name):
     13..651     +  CDS            cutL: CUTI1_ASPOR - Experimental evidence at protein level: Swiss-Prot protein existence level 1. Catalyzes the hydrolysis of cutin, a polyester that forms the structure of plant cuticle. Seems, in this nonpathogenic fungi, to play an important role in flavor formation. From Aspergillus oryzae (strain ATCC 42149 / RIB 40) (Yellow koji mold).
    658..675     +  CDS            9xHis (fragment): 9xHis affinity tag
    685..734     +  CDS            SET1 (fragment): solubility-enhancement tag derived from T7 phage gene 10B
    742..789     +  terminator     T7 terminator: transcription terminator for bacteriophage T7 RNA polymerase
    826..1254    +  rep_origin     f1 ori (sequence partly withheld): f1 bacteriophage origin of replication; arrow indicates direction of (+) strand synthesis
   1307..1364    +  promoter       AmpR promoter (fragment): bla
   1373..2188    -  CDS            KanR: aminoglycoside phosphotransferase; aph(3')-Ia; confers resistance to kanamycin in bacteria or G418 (Geneticin®) in eukaryotes
   2310..2898    +  rep_origin     ori: high-copy-number ColE1/pMB1/pBR322/pUC origin of replication
   3084..3223    -  misc_feature   bom: basis of mobility region from pBR322
   3325..3516    -  CDS            rop: Rop protein, which maintains plasmids at low copy number; rop
   3533..3913    +  CDS            YPB1_ECOLX: Protein predicted: Swiss-Prot protein existence level 4. From Escherichia coli.
   3985..4276    -  CDS            TcR (fragment): tetracycline efflux protein; tet; confers resistance to tetracycline
   4291..4312    -  protein_bind   CAP binding site: CAP binding activates transcription in the presence of cAMP. E. coli catabolite activator protein
   4325..5407    -  CDS            lacI: lac repressor; lacI; The lac repressor binds to the lac operator to inhibit transcription in E. coli. This inhibition can be relieved by adding lactose or isopropyl-β-D-thiogalactopyranoside (IPTG).
   5408..5485    -  promoter       lacI promoter: lacI
   5493..5772    -  CDS            TcR (fragment): tetracycline efflux protein; tet; confers resistance to tetracycline
   5798..5816    +  promoter       T7 promoter: promoter for bacteriophage T7 RNA polymerase
   5817..5841    +  protein_bind   lac operator: The lac repressor binds to the lac operator to inhibit transcription in E. coli. This inhibition can be relieved by adding lactose or isopropyl-β-D-thiogalactopyranoside (IPTG). lac repressor encoded by lacI
   5856..5878    +  RBS            RBS: efficient ribosome binding site from bacteriophage T7 gene 10 (Olins and Rangwala, 1989)
