[The description below was written by a language model from this plasmid's Addgene catalogue record and pLannotate feature annotations shown in this document.]
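Description:
AoC_pET29b is a bacterial expression plasmid built on the pET29b backbone that carries a synthesized, E. coli codon-optimized gene for AoC, the cutinase of Aspergillus oryzae (annotated as cutL/CUTI1_ASPOR), an enzyme that hydrolyses the plant-cuticle polyester cutin. The 5,888 nt plasmid is selected with kanamycin through an aph(3')-Ia KanR cassette and replicates from a ColE1/pMB1-type origin. The backbone also retains the bom and rop elements of pBR322, although the catalogue lists it as high copy. An f1 origin is present as well. The short TcR, AmpR promoter and YPB1 annotations appear to be vestigial pBR322-derived backbone fragments rather than functional markers.

The cutinase coding sequence sits downstream of a T7 promoter with an adjacent lac operator and the strong T7 gene 10 ribosome binding site, and is followed by a T7 terminator. A plasmid-borne lacI gene under its own promoter supplies lac repressor, so transcription is held off until an inducer such as IPTG is added. Expression also requires a host that provides T7 RNA polymerase. Immediately after the open reading frame the annotation detects a partial hit to a polyhistidine tag spanning 18 nt, consistent with a C-terminal six-histidine tag for metal-affinity purification. The short "SET1" fragment between the tag and the terminator is probably a backbone sequence match rather than a translated fusion.

The construct is intended for recombinant production of the fungal cutinase in E. coli. It was deposited in connection with work that screened natural enzyme diversity for nylon-6 enzymatic depolymerization, and the gene derives from a previously described A. oryzae enzyme that degrades biodegradable plastic.
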