Addgene plasmid #215402: AoC_pET29b
Purpose: Expression construct for AoC gene, codon optimized for expression in E. coli
Depositing lab: Gregg Beckham. Depositing organization: National Laboratory of the Rockies (NLR). Publication: Natural diversity screening, assay development, and characterization of nylon-6 enzymatic depolymerization. Bell EL, Rosetto G, Ingraham MA, Ramirez KJ, Lincoln C, Clarke RW, Gado JE, Lilly JL, Kucharzyk KH, Erickson E, Beckham GT. Nat Commun. 2024 Feb 9;15(1):1217. doi: 10.1038/s41467-024-45523-5. PubMed 38336849.
Backbone
  Vector backbone: pET29b
  Vector type: Bacterial Expression
Growth in bacteria
  Bacterial resistance: Kanamycin, 50 μg/mL
  Growth temperature: 37°C
  Growth strain: DH5alpha
  Copy number: High Copy
Gene/Insert
  Gene/Insert name: AoC (alt name: Cutinase from Aspergillus oryzae)
  Species: Aspergillus oryzae
  Cloning method: Gene Synthesis
Resource information
  A portion of this plasmid was derived from a plasmid made by: Gene from cutinase described in Maeda, H. et al. Purification and characterization of a biodegradable plastic-degrading enzyme from Aspergillus oryzae. Appl. Microbiol. Biotechnol. 67, 778-788 (2005).
Terms and licenses: Academic/Nonprofit Terms; Industry Terms: Not Available to Industry
How to cite: AoC_pET29b was a gift from Gregg Beckham (Addgene plasmid # 215402 ; http://n2t.net/addgene:215402 ; RRID:Addgene_215402)
